Addgene plasmid #124083: pEF1a_CD MUT TET1
Purpose: Expression of mutated catalytic domain only form of TET1
Depositing lab: Silvia Monticelli. Publication: The contribution of active and passive mechanisms of 5mC and 5hmC removal in human T lymphocytes is differentiation- and activation-dependent. Vincenzetti L, Leoni C, Chirichella M, Kwee I, Monticelli S. Eur J Immunol. 2019 Jan 30. doi: 10.1002/eji.201847967. PubMed 30698829.
Backbone
  Vector backbone: pEF1 alpha
  Backbone size w/o insert (bp): 6181
  Total vector size (bp): 8857
  Vector type: Mammalian Expression
Growth in bacteria
  Bacterial resistance: Ampicillin, 100 μg/mL
  Growth temperature: 37°C
  Growth strain: NEB Stable
  Copy number: High Copy
Gene/Insert
  Gene/Insert name: TET1 - catalytic domain mutated (alt name: Ten Eleven Translocation methylcytosine dioxygenase 1)
  Species: H. sapiens (human)
  Insert size (bp): 2676
  Mutation: H1672Y, D1674A
  Entrez Gene: TET1 (a.k.a. CXXC6, LCX, bA119F7.1)
  Promoter: EF1 alpha
  Tag / fusion protein: Flag (N terminal on insert); HA (N terminal on insert)
  Cloning method: Ligation Independent Cloning
  Sequencing primers: 5′ TAATACGACTCACTATAGGG
Resource information
  A portion of this plasmid was derived from a plasmid made by: Plasmid expressing wild type full length form of TET1 was taken from addgene (#49792)
Terms and licenses: Academic/Nonprofit Terms; Industry Terms: Not Available to Industry
Depositor comments: The two mutations listed before (H1672Y, D1674A) were introduced using the QuickChange II XL Site-Directed Mutagenesis Kit (Agilent Technologies).
How to cite: pEF1a_CD MUT TET1 was a gift from Silvia Monticelli (Addgene plasmid # 124083 ; http://n2t.net/addgene:124083 ; RRID:Addgene_124083)
