[The description below was written by a language model from this plasmid's Addgene catalogue record and pLannotate feature annotations shown in this document.]
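Description:
pEF1a_CD MUT TET1 is a mammalian expression plasmid of about 8.9 kb, built on a pEF1 alpha backbone, that produces a catalytically mutated, catalytic-domain-only form of human TET1 (Ten Eleven Translocation methylcytosine dioxygenase 1). It is propagated in E. coli through a high-copy ColE1/pUC-type origin with ampicillin selection from the AmpR (β-lactamase) cassette, and it also carries an f1 origin. A separate cassette, in which the SV40 early promoter drives the neo gene and is terminated by an SV40 poly(A) signal, should allow G418 selection of transfected mammalian cells, although the record does not describe such use.

The roughly 2.7 kb TET1 fragment is transcribed from the strong constitutive human EF-1α promoter and terminated by the bovine growth hormone poly(A) signal. A T7 promoter lies between the EF-1α promoter and the coding region and matches the listed sequencing primer site. The catalogue entry records N-terminal Flag and HA tags. The feature table detects a FLAG fragment upstream of TET1 but does not annotate HA. It also shows a backbone V5 tag sequence downstream of the insert, and the record does not say whether this is in frame with the protein.

The insert carries two substitutions, H1672Y and D1674A, introduced by site-directed mutagenesis. The TET1 sequence was derived from a plasmid expressing wild-type full-length TET1. TET1 normally oxidises 5-methylcytosine to 5-hydroxymethylcytosine and further oxidised derivatives. In general use, this pair of mutations serves to abolish that activity, so the construct would most naturally act as an enzymatically inactive control alongside an active catalytic domain. It was deposited with a study of active and passive 5mC and 5hmC removal in human T lymphocytes.
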