Features (pLannotate 1.2.2; 22 found; start..end, strand, type, name):
     29..81      -  misc_feature   bom (fragment): basis of mobility region from pBR322
    236..254     +  enhancer       CMV enhancer (fragment): human cytomegalovirus immediate early enhancer
    279..345     +  CDS            small t antigen (fragment): SV40 (simian virus 40) small t antigen
    352..1530    +  promoter       EF-1α promoter: strong constitutive promoter for human elongation factor EF-1α
   1547..1565    +  promoter       T7 promoter: promoter for bacteriophage T7 RNA polymerase
   1610..1630    +  CDS            FLAG (fragment): FLAG® epitope tag, followed by an enterokinase cleavage site
   1676..4345    +  CDS            TET1 (fragment): TET1_HUMAN - Also known as CXXC6, KIAA1676, LCX. Experimental evidence at protein level: Swiss-Prot protein existence level 1. Dioxygenase that catalyzes the conversion of the modified genomic base 5-methylcytosine (5mC) into 5-hydroxymethylcytosine (5hmC) and plays a key role in active DNA demethylation. Also mediates subsequent conversion of 5hmC into 5-formylcytosine (5fC), and conversion of 5fC to 5-carboxylcytosine (5caC). Conversion of 5mC into 5hmC, 5fC and 5caC probably constitutes the first step in cytosine demethylation. Methylation at the C5 position of cytosine bases is an epigenet
   4367..4408    +  CDS            V5 tag: epitope tag from simian virus 5
   4464..4688    +  polyA_signal   bGH poly(A) signal: bovine growth hormone polyadenylation signal
   4692..4713    +  promoter       SV40 promoter (fragment): SV40 enhancer and early promoter
   4734..5162    +  rep_origin     f1 ori (sequence partly withheld): f1 bacteriophage origin of replication; arrow indicates direction of (+) strand synthesis
   5176..5505    +  promoter       SV40 promoter: SV40 enhancer and early promoter
   5572..6363    +  CDS            neo: KKA2_KLEPN - Also known as kan, nptII. Experimental evidence at protein level: Swiss-Prot protein existence level 1. Resistance to kanamycin, neomycin, paromomycin, ribostamycin, butirosin and gentamicin B. From Klebsiella pneumoniae.
   6389..6547    +  CDS            ble (fragment): BLE_KLEPN - Experimental evidence at protein level: Swiss-Prot protein existence level 1. Binding protein with a strong affinity to the bleomycin family of antibiotics. Binds to CL990; an antimitotic-antibiotic compound. From Klebsiella pneumoniae.
   6542..6663    +  polyA_signal   SV40 poly(A) signal: SV40 polyadenylation signal
   6736..6752    -  protein_bind   lac operator: The lac repressor binds to the lac operator to inhibit transcription in E. coli. This inhibition can be relieved by adding lactose or isopropyl-β-D-thiogalactopyranoside (IPTG). lac repressor encoded by lacI
   6760..6790    -  promoter       lac promoter: promoter for the E. coli lac operon
   6805..6826    -  protein_bind   CAP binding site: CAP binding activates transcription in the presence of cAMP. E. coli catabolite activator protein
   6839..6931    -  CDS            lacI (fragment): lac repressor; lacI; The lac repressor binds to the lac operator to inhibit transcription in E. coli. This inhibition can be relieved by adding lactose or isopropyl-β-D-thiogalactopyranoside (IPTG).
   7103..7691    -  rep_origin     ori: high-copy-number ColE1/pMB1/pBR322/pUC origin of replication
   7862..8722    -  CDS            AmpR: β-lactamase; bla; confers resistance to ampicillin, carbenicillin, and related antibiotics
   8723..8827    -  promoter       AmpR promoter: bla
>Addgene plasmid #124083 | pEF1a_CD MUT TET1 | addgene full sequence | sequence record 242344 | Addgene NGS Result
CGACGGATCGGGAGATCTCCCGATCCCCTATGGTGCACTCTCAGTACAATCTGCTCTGATGCCGCATAGT
TAAGCCAGTATCTGCTCCCTGCTTGTGTGTTGGAGGTCGCTGAGTAGTGCGCGAGCAAAATTTAAGCTAC
AACAAGGCAAGGCTTGACCGACAATTGCATGAAGAATCTGCTTAGGGTTAGGCGTTTTGCGCTGCTTCGC
GATGTACGGGCCAGATATACGCGTTGACATTGATTATTGACTAGGCTTTTGCAAAAAGCTTTGCAAAGAT
GGATAAAGTTTTAAACAGAGAGGAATCTTTGCAGCTAATGGACCTTCTAGGTCTTGAAAGGAGTGGGAAT
TGGCTCCGGTGCCCGTCAGTGGGCAGAGCGCACATCGCCCACAGTCCCCGAGAAGTTGGGGGGAGGGGTC
GGCAATTGAACCGGTGCCTAGAGAAGGTGGCGCGGGGTAAACTGGGAAAGTGATGTCGTGTACTGGCTCC
GCCTTTTTCCCGAGGGTGGGGGAGAACCGTATATAAGTGCAGTAGTCGCCGTGAACGTTCTTTTTCGCAA
CGGGTTTGCCGCCAGAACACAGGTAAGTGCCGTGTGTGGTTCCCGCGGGCCTGGCCTCTTTACGGGTTAT
GGCCCTTGCGTGCCTTGAATTACTTCCACCTGGCTGCAGTACGTGATTCTTGATCCCGAGCTTCGGGTTG
GAAGTGGGTGGGAGAGTTCGAGGCCTTGCGCTTAAGGAGCCCCTTCGCCTCGTGCTTGAGTTGAGGCCTG
GCCTGGGCGCTGGGGCCGCCGCGTGCGAATCTGGTGGCACCTTCGCGCCTGTCTCGCTGCTTTCGATAAG
TCTCTAGCCATTTAAAATTTTTGATGACCTGCTGCGACGCTTTTTTTCTGGCAAGATAGTCTTGTAAATG
CGGGCCAAGATCTGCACACTGGTATTTCGGTTTTTGGGGCCGCGGGCGGCGACGGGGCCCGTGCGTCCCA
GCGCACATGTTCGGCGAGGCGGGGCCTGCGAGCGCGGCCACCGAGAATCGGACGGGGGTAGTCTCAAGCT
GGCCGGCCTGCTCTGGTGCCTGGCCTCGCGCCGCCGTGTATCGCCCCGCCCTGGGCGGCAAGGCTGGCCC
GGTCGGCACCAGTTGCGTGAGCGGAAAGATGGCCGCTTCCCGGCCCTGCTGCAGGGAGCTCAAAATGGAG
GACGCGGCGCTCGGGAGAGCGGGCGGGTGAGTCACCCACACAAAGGAAAAGGGCCTTTCCGTCCTCAGCC
GTCGCTTCATGTGACTCCACGGAGTACCGGGCGCCGTCCAGGCACCTCGATTAGTTCTCGAGCTTTTGGA
GTACGTCGTCTTTAGGTTGGGGGGAGGGGTTTTATGCGATGGAGTTTCCCCACACTGAGTGGGTGGAGAC
TGAAGTTAGGCCAGCTTGGCACTTGATGTAATTCTCCTTGGAATTTGCCCTTTTTGAGTTTGGATCTTGG
TTCATTCTCAAGCCTCAGACAGTGGTTCAAAGTTTTTTTCTTCCATTTCAGGTGTCGTGAGGAATTAGCT
TGGTACTAATACGACTCACTATAGGGAGACCCAAGCTGGCTAGGTAAGCTTGGTACCGCCACCATGGACT
ACAAGGACGACGATGACAAGCTCGATGGAGGATACCCCTACGACGTGCCCGACTACGCCGGAGGATATCC
TGAATCAGCAGAGGAAAAGGTGAAGGTTGAACCATTGGATTCACTCAGCTTATTTCATCTTAAAACGGAA
TCCAACGGGAAGGCATTCACTGATAAAGCTTATAATTCTCAGGTACAGTTAACGGTGAATGCCAATCAGA
AAGCCCATCCTTTGACCCAGCCCTCCTCTCCACCTAACCAGTGTGCTAACGTGATGGCAGGCGATGACCA
AATACGGTTTCAGCAGGTTGTTAAGGAGCAACTCATGCATCAGAGACTGCCAACATTGCCTGGTATCTCT
CATGAAACACCCTTACCGGAGTCAGCACTAACTCTCAGGAATGTAAATGTAGTGTGTTCAGGTGGAATTA
CAGTGGTTTCTACCAAAAGTGAAGAGGAAGTCTGTTCATCCAGTTTTGGAACATCAGAATTTTCCACAGT
GGACAGTGCACAGAAAAATTTTAATGATTATGCCATGAACTTCTTTACTAACCCTACAAAAAACCTAGTG
TCTATAACTAAAGATTCTGAACTGCCCACCTGCAGCTGTCTTGATCGAGTTATACAAAAAGACAAAGGCC
CATATTATACACACCTTGGGGCAGGACCAAGTGTTGCTGCTGTCAGGGAAATCATGGAGAATAGGTATGG
TCAAAAAGGAAACGCAATAAGGATAGAAATAGTAGTGTACACCGGTAAAGAAGGGAAAAGCTCTCATGGG
TGTCCAATTGCTAAGTGGGTTTTAAGAAGAAGCAGTGATGAAGAAAAAGTTCTTTGTTTGGTCCGGCAGC
GTACAGGCCACCACTGTCCAACTGCTGTGATGGTGGTGCTCATCATGGTGTGGGATGGCATCCCTCTTCC
AATGGCCGACCGGCTATACACAGAGCTCACAGAGAATCTAAAGTCATACAATGGGCACCCTACCGACAGA
AGATGCACCCTCAATGAAAATCGTACCTGTACATGTCAAGGAATTGATCCAGAGACTTGTGGAGCTTCAT
TCTCTTTTGGCTGTTCATGGAGTATGTACTTTAATGGCTGTAAGTTTGGTAGAAGCCCAAGCCCCAGAAG
ATTTAGAATTGATCCAAGCTCTCCCTTACATGAAAAAAACCTTGAAGATAACTTACAGAGTTTGGCTACA
CGATTAGCTCCAATTTATAAGCAGTATGCTCCAGTAGCTTACCAAAATCAGGTGGAATATGAAAATGTTG
CCCGAGAATGTCGGCTTGGCAGCAAGGAAGGTCGTCCCTTCTCTGGGGTCACTGCTTGCCTGGACTTCTG
TGCGCATCCCTACAGGGCTATTCACAACATGAATAATGGAAGCACTGTGGTTTGTACCTTAACTCGAGAA
GATAACCGCTCTTTGGGTGTTATTCCTCAAGATGAGCAGCTCCATGTGCTACCTCTTTATAAGCTTTCAG
ACACAGATGAGTTTGGCTCCAAGGAAGGAATGGAAGCCAAGATCAAATCTGGGGCCATCGAGGTCCTGGC
ACCCCGCCGCAAAAAAAGAACGTGTTTCACTCAGCCTGTTCCCCGTTCTGGAAAGAAGAGGGCTGCGATG
ATGACAGAGGTTCTTGCACATAAGATAAGGGCAGTGGAAAAGAAACCTATTCCCCGAATCAAGCGGAAGA
ATAACTCAACAACAACAAACAACAGTAAGCCTTCGTCACTGCCAACCTTAGGGAGTAACACTGAGACCGT
GCAACCTGAAGTAAAAAGTGAAACCGAACCCCATTTTATCTTAAAAAGTTCAGACAACACTAAAACTTAT
TCGCTGATGCCATCCGCTCCTCACCCAGTGAAAGAGGCATCTCCAGGCTTCTCCTGGTCCCCGAAGACTG
CTTCAGCCACACCAGCTCCACTGAAGAATGACGCAACAGCCTCATGCGGGTTTTCAGAAAGAAGCAGCAC
TCCCCACTGTACGATGCCTTCGGGAAGACTCAGTGGTGCCAATGCAGCTGCTGCTGATGGCCCTGGCATT
TCACAGCTTGGCGAAGTGGCTCCTCTCCCCACCCTGTCTGCTCCTGTGATGGAGCCCCTCATTAATTCTG
AGCCTTCCACTGGTGTGACTGAGCCGCTAACGCCTCATCAGCCAAACCACCAGCCCTCCTTCCTCACCTC
TCCTCAAGACCTTGCCTCTTCTCCAATGGAAGAAGATGAGCAGCATTCTGAAGCAGATGAGCCTCCATCA
GACGAACCCCTATCTGATGACCCCCTGTCACCTGCTGAGGAGAAATTGCCCCACATTGATGAGTATTGGT
CAGACAGTGAGCACATCTTTTTGGATGCAAATATTGGTGGGGTGGCCATCGCACCTGCTCACGGCTCGGT
TTTGATTGAGTGTGCCCGGCGAGAGCTGCACGCTACCACTCCTGTTGAGCACCCCAACCGTAATCATCCA
ACCCGCCTCTCCCTTGTCTTTTACCAGCACAAAAACCTAAATAAGCCCCAACATGGTTTTGAACTAAACA
AGATTAAGTTTGAGGCTAAAGAAGCTAAGAATAAGAAAATGAAGGCCTCAGAGCAAAAAGACCAGGCAGC
TAATGAAGGTCCAGAACAGTCCTCTGAAGTAAATGAATTGAACCAAATTCCTTCTCATAAAGCATTAACA
TTAACCCATGACAATGTTGTCACCGTGTCCCCTTATGCTCTCACACACGTTGCGGGGCCCTATAACCATT
GGGTCTGATCTAGAGGGCCCTTCGAAGGTAAGCCTATCCCTAACCCTCTCCTCGGTCTCGATTCTACGCG
TACCGGTCATCATCACCATCACCATTGAGTTTAAACCCGCTGATCAGCCTCGACTGTGCCTTCTAGTTGC
CAGCCATCTGTTGTTTGCCCCTCCCCCGTGCCTTCCTTGACCCTGGAAGGTGCCACTCCCACTGTCCTTT
CCTAATAAAATGAGGAAATTGCATCGCATTGTCTGAGTAGGTGTCATTCTATTCTGGGGGGTGGGGTGGG
GCAGGACAGCAAGGGGGAGGATTGGGAAGACAATAGCAGGCATGCTGGGGATGCGGTGGGCTCTATGGCT
TCTGAGGCGGAAAGAACCAGCTGGGGCTCTAGGGGGTATCCCC
[124 nt withheld, positions 4734-4857]
C
[91 nt withheld, positions 4859-4949]
A
[49 nt withheld, positions 4951-4999]
CCTTTGACGTTGGAGTCCACGTTCTTT
[37 nt withheld, positions 5027-5063]
ACCCTATCTCGGTCTATTCTTTTGATTTATAAGGGATTTTGCCGATTTCGGCCTATTGGTTAAAAAATGA
GCTGATTTAACAAAAATTTAACGCGAATTAATTCTGTGGAATGTGTGTCAGTTAGGGTGTGGAAAGTCCC
CAGGCTCCCCAGCAGGCAGAAGTATGCAAAGCATGCATCTCAATTAGTCAGCAACCAGGTGTGGAAAGTC
CCCAGGCTCCCCAGCAGGCAGAAGTATGCAAAGCATGCATCTCAATTAGTCAGCAACCATAGTCCCGCCC
CTAACTCCGCCCATCCCGCCCCTAACTCCGCCCAGTTCCGCCCATTCTCCGCCCCATGGCTGACTAATTT
TTTTTATTTATGCAGAGGCCGAGGCCGCCTCTGCCTCTGAGCTATTCCAGAAGTAGTGAGGAGGCTTTTT
TGGAGGCCTAGGCTTTTGCAAAAAGCTCCCGGGAGCTTGTATATCCATTTTCGGATCTGATCAAGAGACA
GGATGAGGATCGTTTCGCATGATTGAACAAGATGGATTGCACGCAGGTTCTCCGGCCGCTTGGGTGGAGA
GGCTATTCGGCTATGACTGGGCACAACAGACAATCGGCTGCTCTGATGCCGCCGTGTTCCGGCTGTCAGC
GCAGGGGCGCCCGGTTCTTTTTGTCAAGACCGACCTGTCCGGTGCCCTGAATGAACTGCAGGACGAGGCA
GCGCGGCTATCGTGGCTGGCCACGACGGGCGTTCCTTGCGCAGCTGTGCTCGACGTTGTCACTGAAGCGG
GAAGGGACTGGCTGCTATTGGGCGAAGTGCCGGGGCAGGATCTCCTGTCATCTCACCTTGCTCCTGCCGA
GAAAGTATCCATCATGGCTGATGCAATGCGGCGGCTGCATACGCTTGATCCGGCTACCTGCCCATTCGAC
CACCAAGCGAAACATCGCATCGAGCGAGCACGTACTCGGATGGAAGCCGGTCTTGTCGATCAGGATGATC
TGGACGAAGAGCATCAGGGGCTCGCGCCAGCCGAACTGTTCGCCAGGCTCAAGGCGCGCATGCCCGACGG
CGAGGATCTCGTCGTGACCCATGGCGATGCCTGCTTGCCGAATATCATGGTGGAAAATGGCCGCTTTTCT
GGATTCATCGACTGTGGCCGGCTGGGTGTGGCGGACCGCTATCAGGACATAGCGTTGGCTACCCGTGATA
TTGCTGAAGAGCTTGGCGGCGAATGGGCTGACCGCTTCCTCGTGCTTTACGGTATCGCCGCTCCCGATTC
GCAGCGCATCGCCTTCTATCGCCTTCTTGACGAGTTCTTCTGAGCGGGACTCTGGGGTTCGCGAAATGAC
CGACCAAGCGACGCCCAACCTGCCATCACGAGATTTCGATTCCACCGCCGCCTTCTATGAAAGGTTGGGC
TTCGGAATCGTTTTCCGGGACGCCGGCTGGATGATCCTCCAGCGCGGGGATCTCATGCTGGAGTTCTTCG
CCCACCCCAACTTGTTTATTGCAGCTTATAATGGTTACAAATAAAGCAATAGCATCACAAATTTCACAAA
TAAAGCATTTTTTTCACTGCATTCTAGTTGTGGTTTGTCCAAACTCATCAATGTATCTTATAATGTCTGT
ATACCGTCGACCTCTAGCTAGAGCTTGGCGTAATCATGGTCATAGCTGTTTCCTGTGTGAAATTGTTATC
CGCTCACAATTCCACACAACATACGAGCCGGAAGCATAAAGTGTAAAGCCTGGGGTGCCTAATGAGTGAG
CTAACTCACATTAATTGCGTTGCGCTCACTGCCCGCTTTCCAGTCGGGAAACCTGTCGTGCCAGCTGCAT
TAATGAATCGGCCAACGCGCGGGGAGAGGCGGTTTGCGTATTGGGCGCTCTTCCGCTTCCTCGCTCACTG
ACTCGCTGCGCTCGGTCGTTCGGCTGCGGCGAGCGGTATCAGCTCACTCAAAGGCGGTAATACGGTTATC
CACAGAATCAGGGGATAACGCAGGAAAGAACATGTGAGCAAAAGGCCAGGAACCGTAAAAAGGCCGCGTT
GCTGGCGTTTTTCCATAGGCTCCGCCCCCCTGACGAGCATCACAAAAATCGACGCTCAAGTCAGAGGTGG
CGAAACCCGACAGGACTATAAAGATACCAGGCGTTTCCCCCTGGAAGCTCCCTCGTGCGCTCTCCTGTTC
CGACCCTGCCGCTTACCGGATACCTGTCCGCCTTTCTCCCTTCGGGAAGCGTGGCGCTTTCTCATAGCTC
ACGCTGTAGGTATCTCAGTTCGGTGTAGGTCGTTCGCTCCAAGCTGGGCTGTGTGCACGAACCCCCCGTT
CAGCCCGACCGCTGCGCCTTATCCGGTAACTATCGTCTTGAGTCCAACCCGGTAAGACACGACTTATCGC
CACTGGCAGCAGCCACTGGTAACAGGATTAGCAGAGCGAGGTATGTAGGCGGTGCTACAGAGTTCTTGAA
GTGGTGGCCTAACTACGGCTACACTAGAAGAACAGTATTTGGTATCTGCGCTCTGCTGAAGCCAGTTACC
TTCGGAAAAAGAGTTGGTAGCTCTTGATCCGGCAAACAAACCACCGCTGGTAGCGGTGGTTTTTTTGTTT
GCAAGCAGCAGATTACGCGCAGAAAAAAAGGATCTCAAGAAGATCCTTTGATCTTTTCTACGGGGTCTGA
CGCTCAGTGGAACGAAAACTCACGTTAAGGGATTTTGGTCATGAGATTATCAAAAAGGATCTTCACCTAG
ATCCTTTTAAATTAAAAATGAAGTTTTAAATCAATCTAAAGTATATATGAGTAAACTTGGTCTGACAGTT
ACCAATGCTTAATCAGTGAGGCACCTATCTCAGCGATCTGTCTATTTCGTTCATCCATAGTTGCCTGACT
CCCCGTCGTGTAGATAACTACGATACGGGAGGGCTTACCATCTGGCCCCAGTGCTGCAATGATACCGCGA
GACCCACGCTCACCGGCTCCAGATTTATCAGCAATAAACCAGCCAGCCGGAAGGGCCGAGCGCAGAAGTG
GTCCTGCAACTTTATCCGCCTCCATCCAGTCTATTAATTGTTGCCGGGAAGCTAGAGTAAGTAGTTCGCC
AGTTAATAGTTTGCGCAACGTTGTTGCCATTGCTACAGGCATCGTGGTGTCACGCTCGTCGTTTGGTATG
GCTTCATTCAGCTCCGGTTCCCAACGATCAAGGCGAGTTACATGATCCCCCATGTTGTGCAAAAAAGCGG
TTAGCTCCTTCGGTCCTCCGATCGTTGTCAGAAGTAAGTTGGCCGCAGTGTTATCACTCATGGTTATGGC
AGCACTGCATAATTCTCTTACTGTCATGCCATCCGTAAGATGCTTTTCTGTGACTGGTGAGTACTCAACC
AAGTCATTCTGAGAATAGTGTATGCGGCGACCGAGTTGCTCTTGCCCGGCGTCAATACGGGATAATACCG
CGCCACATAGCAGAACTTTAAAAGTGCTCATCATTGGAAAACGTTCTTCGGGGCGAAAACTCTCAAGGAT
CTTACCGCTGTTGAGATCCAGTTCGATGTAACCCACTCGTGCACCCAACTGATCTTCAGCATCTTTTACT
TTCACCAGCGTTTCTGGGTGAGCAAAAACAGGAAGGCAAAATGCCGCAAAAAAGGGAATAAGGGCGACAC
GGAAATGTTGAATACTCATACTCTTCCTTTTTCAATATTATTGAAGCATTTATCAGGGTTATTGTCTCAT
GAGCGGATACATATTTGAATGTATTTAGAAAAATAAACAAATAGGGGTTCCGCGCACATTTCCCCGAAAA
GTGCCACCTGACGT
